Addgene plasmid #97021: pEAHISPSVORF126
Purpose: Expressing Pyrobaculum spherical virus orf126 protein
Depositing lab: Huanting Liu & James Naismith. Depositing organization: University of St. Andrews. Publication: The Scottish Structural Proteomics Facility: targets, methods and outputs. Oke M, Carter LG, Johnson KA, Liu H, McMahon SA, Yan X, Kerou M, Weikart ND, Kadi N, Sheikh MA, Schmelz S, Dorward M, Zawadzki M, Cozens C, Falconer H, Powers H, Overton IM, van Niekerk CA, Peng X, Patel P, Garrett RA, Prangishvili D, Botting CH, Coote PJ, Dryden DT, Barton GJ, Schwarz-Linek U, Challis GL, Taylor GL, White MF, Naismith JH. J Struct Funct Genomics. 2010 Jun;11(2):167-80. doi: 10.1007/s10969-010-9090-y. Epub 2010 Apr 24. PubMed 20419351.
Backbone
  Vector backbone: pEAHISTEV, modified from pDEST14
  Backbone manufacturer: BSRC, University of St Andrews
  Backbone size w/o insert (bp): 3705
  Total vector size (bp): 4083
  Modifications to backbone: none
Growth in bacteria
  Bacterial resistance: Ampicillin, 100 μg/mL
  Growth temperature: 37°C
  Growth strain: DH5alpha
  Growth instructions: Protein expression in DE3 strains
  Copy number: High Copy
Gene/Insert
  Gene/Insert name: PSV orf 126 (alt name: orf126)
  Species: Pyrobaculum spherical virus
  Insert size (bp): 378
  Mutation: none
  Promoter: T7
  Tag / fusion protein: N-ter TEV protease cleavable 6HIs (N terminal on backbone)
  Cloning method: Gateway Cloning
  Sequencing primers: 5′ T7 promoter; 3′ T7 terminator
Resource information
  A portion of this plasmid was derived from a plasmid made by: original
Terms and licenses: Academic/Nonprofit Terms; Industry Terms: Not Available to Industry
How to cite: pEAHISPSVORF126 was a gift from Huanting Liu & James Naismith (Addgene plasmid # 97021 ; http://n2t.net/addgene:97021 ; RRID:Addgene_97021)
