[The description below was written by a language model from this plasmid's Addgene catalogue record and pLannotate feature annotations shown in this document.]
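Description:
pEAHISPSVORF126 is a bacterial T7 expression plasmid for producing the orf126 protein of Pyrobaculum spherical virus, an archaeal virus, in Escherichia coli. It is built on pEAHISTEV, a backbone derived from the Gateway destination vector pDEST14, and carries a 378 bp unmutated insert in a construct of about 4.1 kb. Propagation relies on a ColE1/pMB1-type origin with ampicillin selection through β-lactamase driven by its own bla promoter. The catalogue lists the plasmid as high copy, although the feature tables also detect the pBR322-derived bom region and the rop gene, which normally moderates copy number. An f1 phage origin is present as well.

The expression cassette consists of a T7 promoter, the efficient ribosome binding site from phage T7 gene 10, an N-terminal hexahistidine tag followed by a TEV protease recognition site, the orf126 coding sequence, and a T7 terminator. Because transcription depends on T7 RNA polymerase, expression is carried out in DE3 lysogen strains, while a cloning strain is used for maintenance. The His tag allows metal-affinity purification, and TEV cleavage then removes it to leave near-native protein.

The annotation does not label the insert itself, which falls in the unannotated gap after the TEV site. It does flag a second short His-tag match and a fragment of a T7 gene 10B-derived tag between the insert and the terminator. The record describes only an N-terminal tag, so these are probably backbone remnants, though whether they lie downstream of the stop codon cannot be confirmed. The depositor and sequencing-derived records differ by only four nucleotides and show the same layout. The plasmid came from a structural proteomics programme, consistent with use for protein production for structural study.
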