Features (pLannotate 1.2.2; 14 found; start..end, strand, type, name):
     12..467     +  rep_origin     f1 ori (sequence partly withheld): f1 bacteriophage origin of replication; arrow indicates direction of (+) strand synthesis
    494..598     +  promoter       AmpR promoter: bla
    599..1459    +  CDS            AmpR: β-lactamase; bla; confers resistance to ampicillin, carbenicillin, and related antibiotics
   1630..2218    +  rep_origin     ori: high-copy-number ColE1/pMB1/pBR322/pUC origin of replication
   2404..2546    -  misc_feature   bom: basis of mobility region from pBR322
   2648..2839    -  CDS            rop: Rop protein, which maintains plasmids at low copy number; rop
   2856..3236    +  CDS            YPB1_ECOLX: Protein predicted: Swiss-Prot protein existence level 4. From Escherichia coli.
   3348..3366    +  promoter       T7 promoter: promoter for bacteriophage T7 RNA polymerase
   3398..3420    +  RBS            RBS: efficient ribosome binding site from bacteriophage T7 gene 10 (Olins and Rangwala, 1989)
   3438..3457    +  CDS            8xHis (fragment): 8xHis affinity tag
   3479..3499    +  CDS            TEV site: tobacco etch virus (TEV) protease recognition and cleavage site
   3927..3944    +  CDS            9xHis (fragment): 9xHis affinity tag
   3954..4003    +  CDS            SET1 (fragment): solubility-enhancement tag derived from T7 phage gene 10B
   4011..4058    +  terminator     T7 terminator: transcription terminator for bacteriophage T7 RNA polymerase
>Addgene plasmid #97021 | pEAHISPSVORF126 | depositor full sequence | sequence record 178638 | Full coding sequence of PSV orf126 and 6His
TGGCGAATGGG
[124 nt withheld, positions 12-135]
C
[91 nt withheld, positions 137-227]
A
[49 nt withheld, positions 229-277]
CCTTTGACGTTGGAGTCCACGTTCTTT
[37 nt withheld, positions 305-341]
ACCCTATCTCGGTCTATTCTTTTGATTTATAAGGGATTTTGCCGATTTCGGCCTATTGGTTAAAAAATGA
GCTGATTTAACAAAAATTTAACGCGAATTTTAACAAAATATTAACGTTTACAATTTCAGGTGGCACTTTT
CGGGGAAATGTGCGCGGAACCCCTATTTGTTTATTTTTCTAAATACATTCAAATATGTATCCGCTCATGA
GACAATAACCCTGATAAATGCTTCAATAATATTGAAAAAGGAAGAGTATGAGTATTCAACATTTCCGTGT
CGCCCTTATTCCCTTTTTTGCGGCATTTTGCCTTCCTGTTTTTGCTCACCCAGAAACGCTGGTGAAAGTA
AAAGATGCTGAAGATCAGTTGGGTGCACGAGTGGGTTACATCGAACTGGATCTCAACAGCGGTAAGATCC
TTGAGAGTTTTCGCCCCGAAGAACGTTTTCCAATGATGAGCACTTTTAAAGTTCTGCTATGTGGCGCGGT
ATTATCCCGTATTGACGCCGGGCAAGAGCAACTCGGTCGCCGCATACACTATTCTCAGAATGACTTGGTT
GAGTACTCACCAGTCACAGAAAAGCATCTTACGGATGGCATGACAGTAAGAGAATTATGCAGTGCTGCCA
TAACCATGAGTGATAACACTGCGGCCAACTTACTTCTGACAACGATCGGAGGACCGAAGGAGCTAACCGC
TTTTTTGCACAACATGGGGGATCATGTAACTCGCCTTGATCGTTGGGAACCGGAGCTGAATGAAGCCATA
CCAAACGACGAGCGTGACACCACGATGCCTGCAGCAATGGCAACAACGTTGCGCAAACTATTAACTGGCG
AACTACTTACTCTAGCTTCCCGGCAACAATTAATAGACTGGATGGAGGCGGATAAAGTTGCAGGACCACT
TCTGCGCTCGGCCCTTCCGGCTGGCTGGTTTATTGCTGATAAATCTGGAGCCGGTGAGCGTGGGTCTCGC
GGTATCATTGCAGCACTGGGGCCAGATGGTAAGCCCTCCCGTATCGTAGTTATCTACACGACGGGGAGTC
AGGCAACTATGGATGAACGAAATAGACAGATCGCTGAGATAGGTGCCTCACTGATTAAGCATTGGTAACT
GTCAGACCAAGTTTACTCATATATACTTTAGATTGATTTAAAACTTCATTTTTAATTTAAAAGGATCTAG
GTGAAGATCCTTTTTGATAATCTCATGACCAAAATCCCTTAACGTGAGTTTTCGTTCCACTGAGCGTCAG
ACCCCGTAGAAAAGATCAAAGGATCTTCTTGAGATCCTTTTTTTCTGCGCGTAATCTGCTGCTTGCAAAC
AAAAAAACCACCGCTACCAGCGGTGGTTTGTTTGCCGGATCAAGAGCTACCAACTCTTTTTCCGAAGGTA
ACTGGCTTCAGCAGAGCGCAGATACCAAATACTGTCCTTCTAGTGTAGCCGTAGTTAGGCCACCACTTCA
AGAACTCTGTAGCACCGCCTACATACCTCGCTCTGCTAATCCTGTTACCAGTGGCTGCTGCCAGTGGCGA
TAAGTCGTGTCTTACCGGGTTGGACTCAAGACGATAGTTACCGGATAAGGCGCAGCGGTCGGGCTGAACG
GGGGGTTCGTGCACACAGCCCAGCTTGGAGCGAACGACCTACACCGAACTGAGATACCTACAGCGTGAGC
TATGAGAAAGCGCCACGCTTCCCGAAGGGAGAAAGGCGGACAGGTATCCGGTAAGCGGCAGGGTCGGAAC
AGGAGAGCGCACGAGGGAGCTTCCAGGGGGAAACGCCTGGTATCTTTATAGTCCTGTCGGGTTTCGCCAC
CTCTGACTTGAGCGTCGATTTTTGTGATGCTCGTCAGGGGGGCGGAGCCTATGGAAAAACGCCAGCAACG
CGGCCTTTTTACGGTTCCTGGCCTTTTGCTGGCCTTTTGCTCACATGTTCTTTCCTGCGTTATCCCCTGA
TTCTGTGGATAACCGTATTACCGCCTTTGAGTGAGCTGATACCGCTCGCCGCAGCCGAACGACCGAGCGC
AGCGAGTCAGTGAGCGAGGAAGCGGAAGAGCGCCTGATGCGGTATTTTCTCCTTACGCATCTGTGCGGTA
TTTCACACCGCATATATGGTGCACTCTCAGTACAATCTGCTCTGATGCCGCATAGTTAAGCCAGTATACA
CTCCGCTATCGCTACGTGACTGGGTCATGGCTGCGCCCCGACACCCGCCAACACCCGCTGACGCGCCCTG
ACGGGCTTGTCTGCTCCCGGCATCCGCTTACAGACAAGCTGTGACCGTCTCCGGGAGCTGCATGTGTCAG
AGGTTTTCACCGTCATCACCGAAACGCGCGAGGCAGCTGCGGTAAAGCTCATCAGCGTGGTCGTGAAGCG
ATTCACAGATGTCTGCCTGTTCATCCGCGTCCAGCTCGTTGAGTTTCTCCAGAAGCGTTAATGTCTGGCT
TCTGATAAAGCGGGCCATGTTAAGGGCGGTTTTTTCCTGTTTGGTCACTGATGCCTCCGTGTAAGGGGGA
TTTCTGTTCATGGGGGTAATGATACCGATGAAACGAGAGAGGATGCTCACGATACGGGTTACTGATGATG
AACATGCCCGGTTACTGGAACGTTGTGAGGGTAAACAACTGGCGGTATGGATGCGGCGGGACCAGAGAAA
AATCACTCAGGGTCAATGCCAGCGCTTCGTTAATACAGATGTAGGTGTTCCACAGGGTAGCCAGCAGCAT
CCTGCGATGCAGATCCGGAACATAATGGTGCAGGGCGCTGACTTCCGCGTTTCCAGACTTTACGAAACAC
GGAAACCGAAGACCATTCATGTTGTTGCTCAGGTCGCAGACGTTTTGCAGCAGCAGTCGCTTCACGTTCG
CTCGCGTATCGGTGATTCATTCTGCTAACCAGTAAGGCAACCCCGCCAGCCTAGCCGGGTCCTCAACGAC
AGGAGCACGATCATGCGCACCCGTGGCCAGGACCCAACGCTGCCCGAGATCTCGATCCCGCGAAATTAAT
ACGACTCACTATAGGGAGACCACAACGGTTTCCCTCTAGAAATAATTTTGTTTAACTTTAAGAAGGAGAT
ATACATATGTCGTACTACCATCACCATCACCATCACGATTACGACATCCCAACGACCGAAAACCTGTATT
TTCAGGGCGCCATGGCCCGGGTGGGCCCCAAAATCGAAATAACCCACGGAGGCAAAAAATACACGGTTTT
TTCCAAAGTCACGCACTTGGTGCCGCGCACGGAAAATGGGGAGGAGGCCGAATACGTGGTATTTGGTCCG
GAAAAAGAGGGCGTGATAAGTGTCGTGGTGTTGGCGCCTAAGGACCTAAATGAGGAGGCGTTGGCTTTAC
GTGTCAAGTGGTTCAACGACACTAAGCCACGGTGTGTCAAGTGTGGCGCGGCATATAATGGCAAAAACCA
CTTTAGGGTCGTGGCTATACGCAACGGCACCTATTATCTAGACGCGGTGTGTGACAAGTGCGAGCCACGC
ATTACGTGGCTGTCCGCAATAGTCATTGGCAGGTCCTAAGGATCCGAATTCGAGCTCCGTCGACAAGCTT
GCGGCCGCACTCGAGCACCACCACCACCACCACTGAGATCCGGCTGCTAACAAAGCCCGAAAGGAAGCTG
AGTTGGCTGCTGCCACCGCTGAGCAATAACTAGCATAACCCCTTGGGGCCTCTAAACGGGTCTTGAGGGG
TTTTTTGCTGAAAGGAGGAACTATATCCGGAT
