Features (pLannotate 1.2.2; 14 found; start..end, strand, type, name):
     12..440     +  rep_origin     f1 ori (sequence partly withheld): f1 bacteriophage origin of replication; arrow indicates direction of (+) strand synthesis
    493..597     +  promoter       AmpR promoter: bla
    598..1458    +  CDS            AmpR: β-lactamase; bla; confers resistance to ampicillin, carbenicillin, and related antibiotics
   1629..2217    +  rep_origin     ori: high-copy-number ColE1/pMB1/pBR322/pUC origin of replication
   2403..2542    -  misc_feature   bom: basis of mobility region from pBR322
   2644..2835    -  CDS            rop: Rop protein, which maintains plasmids at low copy number; rop
   2852..3232    +  CDS            YPB1_ECOLX: Protein predicted: Swiss-Prot protein existence level 4. From Escherichia coli.
   3344..3362    +  promoter       T7 promoter: promoter for bacteriophage T7 RNA polymerase
   3394..3416    +  RBS            RBS: efficient ribosome binding site from bacteriophage T7 gene 10 (Olins and Rangwala, 1989)
   3434..3453    +  CDS            8xHis (fragment): 8xHis affinity tag
   3475..3495    +  CDS            TEV site: tobacco etch virus (TEV) protease recognition and cleavage site
   3923..3940    +  CDS            9xHis (fragment): 9xHis affinity tag
   3950..3999    +  CDS            SET1 (fragment): solubility-enhancement tag derived from T7 phage gene 10B
   4007..4054    +  terminator     T7 terminator: transcription terminator for bacteriophage T7 RNA polymerase
>Addgene plasmid #97021 | pEAHISPSVORF126 | addgene full sequence | sequence record 193008 | Addgene NGS Result
TGGCGAATGGG
[124 nt withheld, positions 12-135]
C
[91 nt withheld, positions 137-227]
A
[49 nt withheld, positions 229-277]
CCTTTGACGTTGGAGTCCACGTTCTTT
[37 nt withheld, positions 305-341]
ACCCTATCTCGGTCTATTCTTTTGATTTATAAGGGATTTTGCCGATTTCGGCCTATTGGTTAAAAAATGA
GCTGATTTAACAAAAATTTAACGCGAATTTTAACAAAATATTAACGCTTACAATTTAGGTGGCACTTTTC
GGGGAAATGTGCGCGGAACCCCTATTTGTTTATTTTTCTAAATACATTCAAATATGTATCCGCTCATGAG
ACAATAACCCTGATAAATGCTTCAATAATATTGAAAAAGGAAGAGTATGAGTATTCAACATTTCCGTGTC
GCCCTTATTCCCTTTTTTGCGGCATTTTGCCTTCCTGTTTTTGCTCACCCAGAAACGCTGGTGAAAGTAA
AAGATGCTGAAGATCAGTTGGGTGCACGAGTGGGTTACATCGAACTGGATCTCAACAGCGGTAAGATCCT
TGAGAGTTTTCGCCCCGAAGAACGTTTTCCAATGATGAGCACTTTTAAAGTTCTGCTATGTGGCGCGGTA
TTATCCCGTATTGACGCCGGGCAAGAGCAACTCGGTCGCCGCATACACTATTCTCAGAATGACTTGGTTG
AGTACTCACCAGTCACAGAAAAGCATCTTACGGATGGCATGACAGTAAGAGAATTATGCAGTGCTGCCAT
AACCATGAGTGATAACACTGCGGCCAACTTACTTCTGACAACGATCGGAGGACCGAAGGAGCTAACCGCT
TTTTTGCACAACATGGGGGATCATGTAACTCGCCTTGATCGTTGGGAACCGGAGCTGAATGAAGCCATAC
CAAACGACGAGCGTGACACCACGATGCCTGCAGCAATGGCAACAACGTTGCGCAAACTATTAACTGGCGA
ACTACTTACTCTAGCTTCCCGGCAACAATTAATAGACTGGATGGAGGCGGATAAAGTTGCAGGACCACTT
CTGCGCTCGGCCCTTCCGGCTGGCTGGTTTATTGCTGATAAATCTGGAGCCGGTGAGCGTGGGTCTCGCG
GTATCATTGCAGCACTGGGGCCAGATGGTAAGCCCTCCCGTATCGTAGTTATCTACACGACGGGGAGTCA
GGCAACTATGGATGAACGAAATAGACAGATCGCTGAGATAGGTGCCTCACTGATTAAGCATTGGTAACTG
TCAGACCAAGTTTACTCATATATACTTTAGATTGATTTAAAACTTCATTTTTAATTTAAAAGGATCTAGG
TGAAGATCCTTTTTGATAATCTCATGACCAAAATCCCTTAACGTGAGTTTTCGTTCCACTGAGCGTCAGA
CCCCGTAGAAAAGATCAAAGGATCTTCTTGAGATCCTTTTTTTCTGCGCGTAATCTGCTGCTTGCAAACA
AAAAAACCACCGCTACCAGCGGTGGTTTGTTTGCCGGATCAAGAGCTACCAACTCTTTTTCCGAAGGTAA
CTGGCTTCAGCAGAGCGCAGATACCAAATACTGTCCTTCTAGTGTAGCCGTAGTTAGGCCACCACTTCAA
GAACTCTGTAGCACCGCCTACATACCTCGCTCTGCTAATCCTGTTACCAGTGGCTGCTGCCAGTGGCGAT
AAGTCGTGTCTTACCGGGTTGGACTCAAGACGATAGTTACCGGATAAGGCGCAGCGGTCGGGCTGAACGG
GGGGTTCGTGCACACAGCCCAGCTTGGAGCGAACGACCTACACCGAACTGAGATACCTACAGCGTGAGCT
ATGAGAAAGCGCCACGCTTCCCGAAGGGAGAAAGGCGGACAGGTATCCGGTAAGCGGCAGGGTCGGAACA
GGAGAGCGCACGAGGGAGCTTCCAGGGGGAAACGCCTGGTATCTTTATAGTCCTGTCGGGTTTCGCCACC
TCTGACTTGAGCGTCGATTTTTGTGATGCTCGTCAGGGGGGCGGAGCCTATGGAAAAACGCCAGCAACGC
GGCCTTTTTACGGTTCCTGGCCTTTTGCTGGCCTTTTGCTCACATGTTCTTTCCTGCGTTATCCCCTGAT
TCTGTGGATAACCGTATTACCGCCTTTGAGTGAGCTGATACCGCTCGCCGCAGCCGAACGACCGAGCGCA
GCGAGTCAGTGAGCGAGGAAGCGGAAGAGCGCCTGATGCGGTATTTTCTCCTTACGCATCTGTGCGGTAT
TTCACACCGCAATGGTGCACTCTCAGTACAATCTGCTCTGATGCCGCATAGTTAAGCCAGTATACACTCC
GCTATCGCTACGTGACTGGGTCATGGCTGCGCCCCGACACCCGCCAACACCCGCTGACGCGCCCTGACGG
GCTTGTCTGCTCCCGGCATCCGCTTACAGACAAGCTGTGACCGTCTCCGGGAGCTGCATGTGTCAGAGGT
TTTCACCGTCATCACCGAAACGCGCGAGGCAGCTGCGGTAAAGCTCATCAGCGTGGTCGTGAAGCGATTC
ACAGATGTCTGCCTGTTCATCCGCGTCCAGCTCGTTGAGTTTCTCCAGAAGCGTTAATGTCTGGCTTCTG
ATAAAGCGGGCCATGTTAAGGGCGGTTTTTTCCTGTTTGGTCACTGATGCCTCCGTGTAAGGGGGATTTC
TGTTCATGGGGGTAATGATACCGATGAAACGAGAGAGGATGCTCACGATACGGGTTACTGATGATGAACA
TGCCCGGTTACTGGAACGTTGTGAGGGTAAACAACTGGCGGTATGGATGCGGCGGGACCAGAGAAAAATC
ACTCAGGGTCAATGCCAGCGCTTCGTTAATACAGATGTAGGTGTTCCACAGGGTAGCCAGCAGCATCCTG
CGATGCAGATCCGGAACATAATGGTGCAGGGCGCTGACTTCCGCGTTTCCAGACTTTACGAAACACGGAA
ACCGAAGACCATTCATGTTGTTGCTCAGGTCGCAGACGTTTTGCAGCAGCAGTCGCTTCACGTTCGCTCG
CGTATCGGTGATTCATTCTGCTAACCAGTAAGGCAACCCCGCCAGCCTAGCCGGGTCCTCAACGACAGGA
GCACGATCATGCGCACCCGTGGCCAGGACCCAACGCTGCCCGAGATCTCGATCCCGCGAAATTAATACGA
CTCACTATAGGGAGACCACAACGGTTTCCCTCTAGAAATAATTTTGTTTAACTTTAAGAAGGAGATATAC
ATATGTCGTACTACCATCACCATCACCATCACGATTACGACATCCCAACGACCGAAAACCTGTATTTTCA
GGGCGCCATGGCCCGGGTGGGCCCCAAAATCGAAATAACCCACGGAGGCAAAAAATACACGGTTTTTTCC
AAAGTCACGCACTTGGTGCCGCGCACGGAAAATGGGGAGGAGGCCGAATACGTGGTATTTGGTCCGGAAA
AAGAGGGCGTGATAAGTGTCGTGGTGTTGGCGCCTAAGGACCTAAATGAGGAGGCGTTGGCTTTACGTGT
CAAGTGGTTCAACGACACTAAGCCACGGTGTGTCAAGTGTGGCGCGGCATATAATGGCAAAAACCACTTT
AGGGTCGTGGCTATACGCAACGGCACCTATTATCTAGACGCGGTGTGTGACAAGTGCGAGCCACGCATTA
CGTGGCTGTCCGCAATAGTCATTGGCAGGTCCTAAGGATCCGAATTCGAGCTCCGTCGACAAGCTTGCGG
CCGCACTCGAGCACCACCACCACCACCACTGAGATCCGGCTGCTAACAAAGCCCGAAAGGAAGCTGAGTT
GGCTGCTGCCACCGCTGAGCAATAACTAGCATAACCCCTTGGGGCCTCTAAACGGGTCTTGAGGGGTTTT
TTGCTGAAAGGAGGAACTATATCCGGAT
